>Addgene plasmid #186405 | pDEST-pSP172BSSPE-Swa1::RfA-HA | addgene full sequence | sequence record 369069 | Addgene NGS Result
TATAGAACTCGAGCAGCTGAAGCTTGCATGCCTGCAGGTCGACTCTAGAGGATCCATTTAAATAGGCCTT
TGTTTATCACAAGTTTGTACAAAAAAGCTGAACGAGAAACGTAAAATGATATAAATATCAATATATTAAA
TTAGATTTTGCATAAAAAACAGACTACATAATACTGTAAAACACAACATATCCAGTCACTATGGCGGCCG
CATTAGGCACCCCAGGCTTTACACTTTATGCTTCCGGCTCGTATAATGTGTGGATTTTGAGTTAGGATCC
GTCGAGATTTTCAGGAGCTAAGGAAGCTAAAATGGAGAAAAAAATCACTGGATATACCACCGTTGATATA
TCCCAATGGCATCGTAAAGAACATTTTGAGGCATTTCAGTCAGTTGCTCAATGTACCTATAACCAGACCG
TTCAGCTGGATATTACGGCCTTTTTAAAGACCGTAAAGAAAAATAAGCACAAGTTTTATCCGGCCTTTAT
TCACATTCTTGCCCGCCTGATGAATGCTCATCCGGAATTCCGTATGGCAATGAAAGACGGTGAGCTGGTG
ATATGGGATAGTGTTCACCCTTGTTACACCGTTTTCCATGAGCAAACTGAAACGTTTTCATCGCTCTGGA
GTGAATACCACGACGATTTCCGGCAGTTTCTACACATATATTCGCAAGATGTGGCGTGTTACGGTGAAAA
CCTGGCCTATTTCCCTAAAGGGTTTATTGAGAATATGTTTTTCGTCTCAGCCAATCCCTGGGTGAGTTTC
ACCAGTTTTGATTTAAACGTGGCCAATATGGACAACTTCTTCGCCCCCGTTTTCACCATGGGCAAATATT
ATACGCAAGGCGACAAGGTGCTGATGCCGCTGGCGATTCAGGTTCATCATGCCGTTTGTGATGGCTTCCA
TGTCGGCAGAATGCTTAATGAATTACAACAGTACTGCGATGAGTGGCAGGGCGGGGCGTAAACGCGTGGA
TCCGGCTTACTAAAAGCCAGATAACAGTATGCGTATTTGCGCGCTGATTTTTGCGGTATAAGAATATATA
CTGATATGTATACCCGAAGTATGTCAAAAAGAGGTATGCTATGAAGCAGCGTATTACAGTGACAGTTGAC
AGCGACAGCTATCAGTTGCTCAAGGCATATATGATGTCAATATCTCCGGTCTGGTAAGCACAACCATGCA
GAATGAAGCCCGTCGTCTGCGTGCCGAACGCTGGAAAGCGGAAAATCAGGAAGGGATGGCTGAGGTCGCC
CGGTTTATTGAAATGAACGGCTCTTTTGCTGACGAGAACAGGGGCTGGTGAAATGCAGTTTAAGGTTTAC
ACCTATAAAAGAGAGAGCCGTTATCGTCTGTTTGTGGATGTACAGAGTGATATTATTGACACGCCCGGGC
GACGGATGGTGATCCCCCTGGCCAGTGCACGTCTGCTGTCAGATAAAGTCTCCCGTGAACTTTACCCGGT
GGTGCATATCGGGGATGAAAGCTGGCGCATGATGACCACCGATATGGCCAGTGTGCCGGTCTCCGTTATC
GGGGAAGAAGTGGCTGATCTCAGCCACCGCGAAAATGACATCAAAAACGCCATTAACCTGATGTTCTGGG
GAATATAAATGTCAGGCTCCCTTATACACAGCCAGTCTGCAGGTCGACCATAGTGACTGGATATGTTGTG
TTTTACAGTATTATGTAGTCTGTTTTTTATGCAAAATCTAATTTAATATATTGATATTTATATCATTTTA
CGTTTCTCGTTCAGCTTTCTTGTACAAAGTGGTGATAAACTTAGATTACCCATACGACGTGCCAGACTAC
GCTTGAATCGGAATTCCAGCTGAGCGCCGGTCGCTACCATTACCAGTTGGTCTGGTGTCAAAAATAATAA
TAACCGGGCAGGCCATGTCTGCCCGTATTTCGCGTAAGGAAATCCATTATGTACTATTTAAAAAACACAA
ACTTTTGGATGTTCGGTTTATTCTTTTTCTTTTACTTTTTTATCATGGGAGCCTACTTCCCGTTTTTCCC
GATTTGGCTACATGACATCAACCATATCAGCAAAAGTGATACGGGTATTATTTTTGCCGCTATTTCTCTG
TTCTCGCTATTATTCCAACCGCTGTTTGGTCTGCTTTCTGACAAACTCGGAACTTGTTTATTGCAGCTTA
TAATGGTTACAAATAAAGCAATAGCATCACAAATTTCACAAATAAAGCATTTTTTTCACTGCATTCTAGT
TGTGGTTTGTCCAAACTCATCAATGTATCTTATCATGTCTGGATCGACAAAGTCAAAGCGGCCATCAGAT
CTGCCGGTCTCCCTATAGTGAGTCGTATTAATTTCGATAAGCCAGGTTAACCTGCATTAATGAATCGGCC
AACGCGCGGGGAGAGGCGGTTTGCGTATTGGGCGCTCTTCCGCTTCCTCGCTCACTGACTCGCTGCGCTC
GGTCGTTCGGCTGCGGCGAGCGGTATCAGCTCACTCAAAGGCGGTAATACGGTTATCCACAGAATCAGGG
GATAACGCAGGAAAGAACATGTGAGCAAAAGGCCAGCAAAAGGCCAGGAACCGTAAAAAGGCCGCGTTGC
TGGCGTTTTTCCATAGGCTCCGCCCCCCTGACGAGCATCACAAAAATCGACGCTCAAGTCAGAGGTGGCG
AAACCCGACAGGACTATAAAGATACCAGGCGTTTCCCCCTGGAAGCTCCCTCGTGCGCTCTCCTGTTCCG
ACCCTGCCGCTTACCGGATACCTGTCCGCCTTTCTCCCTTCGGGAAGCGTGGCGCTTTCTCATAGCTCAC
GCTGTAGGTATCTCAGTTCGGTGTAGGTCGTTCGCTCCAAGCTGGGCTGTGTGCACGAACCCCCCGTTCA
GCCCGACCGCTGCGCCTTATCCGGTAACTATCGTCTTGAGTCCAACCCGGTAAGACACGACTTATCGCCA
CTGGCAGCAGCCACTGGTAACAGGATTAGCAGAGCGAGGTATGTAGGCGGTGCTACAGAGTTCTTGAAGT
GGTGGCCTAACTACGGCTACACTAGAAGAACAGTATTTGGTATCTGCGCTCTGCTGAAGCCAGTTACCTT
CGGAAAAAGAGTTGGTAGCTCTTGATCCGGCAAACAAACCACCGCTGGTAGCGGTGGTTTTTTTGTTTGC
AAGCAGCAGATTACGCGCAGAAAAAAAGGATCTCAAGAAGATCCTTTGATCTTTTCTACGGGGTCTGACG
CTCAGTGGAACGAAAACTCACGTTAAGGGATTTTGGTCATGAGATTATCAAAAAGGATCTTCACCTAGAT
CCTTTTAAATTAAAAATGAAGTTTTAAATCAATCTAAAGTATATATGAGTAAACTTGGTCTGACAGTTAC
CAATGCTTAATCAGTGAGGCACCTATCTCAGCGATCTGTCTATTTCGTTCATCCATAGTTGCCTGACTCC
CCGTCGTGTAGATAACTACGATACGGGAGGGCTTACCATCTGGCCCCAGTGCTGCAATGATACCGCGAGA
CCCACGCTCACCGGCTCCAGATTTATCAGCAATAAACCAGCCAGCCGGAAGGGCCGAGCGCAGAAGTGGT
CCTGCAACTTTATCCGCCTCCATCCAGTCTATTAATTGTTGCCGGGAAGCTAGAGTAAGTAGTTCGCCAG
TTAATAGTTTGCGCAACGTTGTTGCCATTGCTACAGGCATCGTGGTGTCACGCTCGTCGTTTGGTATGGC
TTCATTCAGCTCCGGTTCCCAACGATCAAGGCGAGTTACATGATCCCCCATGTTGTGCAAAAAAGCGGTT
AGCTCCTTCGGTCCTCCGATCGTTGTCAGAAGTAAGTTGGCCGCAGTGTTATCACTCATGGTTATGGCAG
CACTGCATAATTCTCTTACTGTCATGCCATCCGTAAGATGCTTTTCTGTGACTGGTGAGTACTCAACCAA
GTCATTCTGAGAATAGTGTATGCGGCGACCGAGTTGCTCTTGCCCGGCGTCAATACGGGATAATACCGCG
CCACATAGCAGAACTTTAAAAGTGCTCATCATTGGAAAACGTTCTTCGGGGCGAAAACTCTCAAGGATCT
TACCGCTGTTGAGATCCAGTTCGATGTAACCCACTCGTGCACCCAACTGATCTTCAGCATCTTTTACTTT
CACCAGCGTTTCTGGGTGAGCAAAAACAGGAAGGCAAAATGCCGCAAAAAAGGGAATAAGGGCGACACGG
AAATGTTGAATACTCATACTCTTCCTTTTTCAATATTATTGAAGCATTTATCAGGGTTATTGTCTCATGA
GCGGATACATATTTGAATGTATTTAGAAAAATAAACAAATAGGGGTTCCGCGCACATTTCCCCGAAAAGT
GCCACCTGACGTCTAAGAAACCATTATTATCATGACATTAACCTATAAAAATAGGCGTATCACGAGGCCC
TTTCGTCTCGCGCGTTTCGGTGATGACGGTGAAAACCTCTGACACATGCAGCTCCCGGAGACGGTCACAG
CTTGTCTGTAAGCGGATGCCGGGAGCAGACAAGCCCGTCAGGGCGCGTCAGCGGGTGTTGGCGGGTGTCG
GGGCTGGCTTAACTATGCGGCATCAGAGCAGATTGTACTGAGAGTGCACCATATGGACATATTGTCGTTA
GAACGCGGCTACAATTAATACATAACCTTATGTATCATACACATACGATTTAGGTGACAC
Features (pLannotate 1.2.2; 18 found; start..end, strand, type, name):
     20..55      -  misc_feature   MCS (fragment): pUC18/19 multiple cloning site
     79..203     +  protein_bind   attR1: mutant version of attR; recombination site for the Gateway® LR reaction LR Clonase™
    228..258     +  promoter       lac UV5 promoter: E. coli lac promoter with an "up" mutation
    282..311     +  promoter       cat promoter (fragment): promoter of the E. coli cat gene encoding chloramphenicol acetyltransferase
    312..971     +  CDS            CmR: chloramphenicol acetyltransferase; cat; confers resistance to chloramphenicol
   1150..1308    +  CDS            ccdA (fragment): CCDA_ECO57 - Also known as H, letA. Experimental evidence at protein level: Swiss-Prot protein existence level 1. Antitoxin component of a type II toxin-antitoxin (TA) system which inhibits the post-segregational killing (PSK) of plasmid-free cells, also referred to as a plasmid addiction system. Binds to and blocks the activity of CcdB; will also remove bound CcdB protein from the CcdB-GyrA complex by forming a CcdA-CcdB complex, a process termed rejuvenation. Functions as a transcriptional corepressor for the ccdAB operon, repression also requires CcdB (By similarity). From Escherichia coli
   1313..1615    +  CDS            ccdB: CCDB_ECOLI - Also known as G, letB, letD. Experimental evidence at protein level: Swiss-Prot protein existence level 1. Toxic component of a type II toxin-antitoxin (TA) system, functioning in plasmid maintainence. Responsible for the post- segregational killing (PSK) of plasmid-free cells, also referred to as a plasmid addiction system. Half-life of over 2 hours. Cell killing by CcdB is accompanied by filamentation, defects in chromosome and plasmid segregation, defects in cell division, formation of anucleate cells, decreased DNA synthesis and plasmid loss. Interferes with the activity of DN
   1659..1783    -  protein_bind   attR2: mutant version of attR; recombination site for the Gateway® LR reaction LR Clonase™
   1939..2151    +  CDS            lacY (fragment): LACY_ECOLI - Experimental evidence at protein level: Swiss-Prot protein existence level 1. Responsible for transport of beta-galactosides into the cell, with the concomitant import of a proton (symport system). Can transport lactose, melibiose, lactulose or the analog methyl-1-thio-beta,D- galactopyranoside (TMG), but not sucrose or fructose (PubMed:1848449, PubMed:18177889, PubMed:22106930). The substrate specificity is directed toward the galactopyranosyl moiety of the substrate (PubMed:22106930). From Escherichia coli (strain K12).
   2151..2285    +  polyA_signal   SV40 poly(A) signal: SV40 polyadenylation signal
   2322..2340    -  promoter       T7 promoter: promoter for bacteriophage T7 RNA polymerase
   2362..2415    -  CDS            lacI (fragment): lac repressor; lacI; The lac repressor binds to the lac operator to inhibit transcription in E. coli. This inhibition can be relieved by adding lactose or isopropyl-β-D-thiogalactopyranoside (IPTG).
   2598..3186    -  rep_origin     ori: high-copy-number ColE1/pMB1/pBR322/pUC origin of replication
   3357..4217    -  CDS            AmpR: β-lactamase; bla; confers resistance to ampicillin, carbenicillin, and related antibiotics
   4218..4322    -  promoter       AmpR promoter: bla
   4417..4452    +  CDS            rop (fragment): Rop protein, which maintains plasmids at low copy number; rop
   4554..4605    +  misc_feature   bom (fragment): basis of mobility region from pBR322
   4668..6       +  promoter       SP6 promoter (across the origin): promoter for bacteriophage SP6 RNA polymerase
