[The description below was written by a language model from this plasmid's Addgene catalogue record and pLannotate feature annotations shown in this document.]
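Description:
pDEST-pSP172BSSPE-Swa1::RfA-HA is an empty Gateway destination vector of about 4.7 kb built for transient transgenesis of ascidian (Ciona) embryos by electroporation. It derives from the pDEST-pSP172BSSPE-Swa1::RfA backbone, modified by inserting a C-terminal HA epitope tag at an EcoRV site. It replicates in E. coli from a high-copy ColE1/pUC-type origin and carries an ampicillin resistance gene (β-lactamase with its own promoter). Because the Gateway cassette also encodes chloramphenicol acetyltransferase and the gyrase-poisoning toxin CcdB, the unrecombined plasmid is maintained under both antibiotics in a ccdB-tolerant strain.

The working region is the reading-frame A cassette: attR1 and attR2 flank CmR and ccdB (with a ccdA fragment). An LR reaction with an entry clone replaces this cassette with the gene of interest. Loss of ccdB then provides negative selection against non-recombinant plasmids in standard strains. The coding sequence is designed to read through attR2 into the HA tag, giving a C-terminally tagged fusion for immunodetection. The annotation did not call the tag itself, which presumably lies in the unannotated stretch after attR2. An SV40 polyadenylation signal follows, preceded by a lacY fragment that looks like a remnant of the parental vector.

The vector contains no eukaryotic promoter. Instead, a cis-regulatory sequence chosen by the user is cloned into the SwaI site upstream of the cassette to drive tissue-specific expression in the embryo. SP6 and T7 phage promoters lie on either side of the expression unit. Small lacI, rop and bom fragments are backbone remnants.
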