Addgene plasmid #186405: pDEST-pSP172BSSPE-Swa1::RfA-HA
Purpose: (Empty Backbone) Destination vector for ascidian transgenesis by electroporation of a Gateway-cloned fusion of a gene of interest with a C-ter HA tag under control of a reg. sequence in the Swa1 restriction site.
Depositing lab: Patrick Lemaire. Depositing organization: CNRS UMR 5237, Centre de Recherche en Biologie cellulaire de Montpellier. Publication: A multicassette Gateway vector set for high throughput and comparative analyses in ciona and vertebrate embryos. Roure A, Rothbacher U, Robin F, Kalmar E, Ferone G, Lamy C, Missero C, Mueller F, Lemaire P. PLoS One. 2007. 2(9):e916. 10.1371/journal.pone.0000916 PubMed 17878951.
Backbone
  Vector backbone: pDEST-pSP172BSSPE-Swa1::RfA
  Backbone manufacturer: PMID: 17878951
  Backbone size (bp): 4680
  Vector type: Gateway destination vector
  Selectable markers: ccdB gene
Growth in bacteria
  Bacterial resistance: Chloramphenicol and Ampicillin, 25 & 100 μg/mL
  Growth temperature: 37°C
  Growth strain: ccdB Survival
  Copy number: High Copy
Gene/Insert
  Gene/Insert name: None
Terms and licenses: Academic/Nonprofit Terms; Industry Terms: Not Available to Industry
Depositor comments: Gateway destination vector for electroporation experiments. Backbone was modified by insertion of C terminal HA tag at EcoR V restriction site
How to cite: pDEST-pSP172BSSPE-Swa1::RfA-HA was a gift from Patrick Lemaire (Addgene plasmid # 186405 ; http://n2t.net/addgene:186405 ; RRID:Addgene_186405)
